>Addgene plasmid #172283 | pEGFP-N1-4x | addgene full sequence | sequence record 338278 | Addgene NGS Result
CGTTACATAACTTACGGTAAATGGCCCGCCTGGCTGACCGCCCAACGACCCCCGCCCATTGACGTCAATA
ATGACGTATGTTCCCATAGTAACGCCAATAGGGACTTTCCATTGACGTCAATGGGTGGAGTATTTACGGT
AAACTGCCCACTTGGCAGTACATCAAGTGTATCATATGCCAAGTACGCCCCCTATTGACGTCAATGACGG
TAAATGGCCCGCCTGGCATTATGCCCAGTACATGACCTTATGGGACTTTCCTACTTGGCAGTACATCTAC
GTATTAGTCATCGCTATTACCATGGTGATGCGGTTTTGGCAGTACATCAATGGGCGTGGATAGCGGTTTG
ACTCACGGGGATTTCCAAGTCTCCACCCCATTGACGTCAATGGGAGTTTGTTTTGGCACCAAAATCAACG
GGACTTTCCAAAATGTCGTAACAACTCCGCCCCATTGACGCAAATGGGCGGTAGGCGTGTACGGTGGGAG
GTCTATATAAGCAGAGCTGGTTTAGTGAACCGTCAGATCCGCTAGCGCTACCGGACTCAGATCTCGAGCT
CAAGCTTCGAATTCGTCGACAGGAGTTGTGTTTGTGGACGAAGAGCACCAGCCAGCTGATCGACCTCGAC
AGGAGTTGTGTTTGTGGACGAAGAGCACCAGCCAGCTGATCGACCTCGACAGGAGTTGTGTTTGTGGACG
AAGAGCACCAGCCAGCTGATCGACCTCGACAGGAGTTGTGTTTGTGGACGAAGAGCACCAGCCAGCTGAT
CGACCTCGAGCCGAGGGATCCACCGGTCGCCACCATGGTGAGCAAGGGCGAGGAGCTGTTCACCGGGGTG
GTGCCCATCCTGGTCGAGCTGGACGGCGACGTAAACGGCCACAAGTTCAGCGTGTCCGGCGAGGGCGAGG
GCGATGCCACCTACGGCAAGCTGACCCTGAAGTTCATCTGCACCACCGGCAAGCTGCCCGTGCCCTGGCC
CACCCTCGTGACCACCCTGACCTACGGCGTGCAGTGCTTCAGCCGCTACCCCGACCACATGAAGCAGCAC
GACTTCTTCAAGTCCGCCATGCCCGAAGGCTACGTCCAGGAGCGCACCATCTTCTTCAAGGACGACGGCA
ACTACAAGACCCGCGCCGAGGTGAAGTTCGAGGGCGACACCCTGGTGAACCGCATCGAGCTGAAGGGCAT
CGACTTCAAGGAGGACGGCAACATCCTGGGGCACAAGCTGGAGTACAACTACAACAGCCACAACGTCTAT
ATCATGGCCGACAAGCAGAAGAACGGCATCAAGGTGAACTTCAAGATCCGCCACAACATCGAGGACGGCA
GCGTGCAGCTCGCCGACCACTACCAGCAGAACACCCCCATCGGCGACGGCCCCGTGCTGCTGCCCGACAA
CCACTACCTGAGCACCCAGTCCAAGCTGAGCAAAGACCCCAACGAGAAGCGCGATCACATGGTCCTGCTG
GAGTTCGTGACCGCCGCCGGGATCACTCTCGGCATGGACGAGCTGTACAAGTAAAGCGGCCGCGACTCTA
GATCATAATCAGCCATACCACATTTGTAGAGGTTTTACTTGCTTTAAAAAACCTCCCACACCTCCCCCTG
AACCTGAAACATAAAATGAATGCAATTGTTGTTGTTAACTTGTTTATTGCAGCTTATAATGGTTACAAAT
AAAGCAATAGCATCACAAATTTCACAAATAAAGCATTTTTTTCACTGCATTCTAGTTGTGGTTTGTCCAA
ACTCATCAATGTATCTTAAGGCGTAAATTGTAAGCGTTAATATTTTGTTAAAATTCGCGTTAAATTTTTG
TTAAATCAGCTCATTTTTTAACCAATAGGCCGAAATCGGCAAAATCCCTTATAAATCAAAAGAATAGACC
GAGATAGGGT
[37 nt withheld, positions 1901-1937]
AAAGAACGTGGACTCCAACGTCAAAGG
[49 nt withheld, positions 1965-2013]
T
[91 nt withheld, positions 2015-2105]
G
[124 nt withheld, positions 2107-2230]
CAGGTGGCACTTTTCGGGGAAATGTGCGCGGAACCCCTATTTGTTTATTTTTCTAAATACATTCAAATAT
GTATCCGCTCATGAGACAATAACCCTGATAAATGCTTCAATAATATTGAAAAAGGAAGAGTCCTGAGGCG
GAAAGAACCAGCTGTGGAATGTGTGTCAGTTAGGGTGTGGAAAGTCCCCAGGCTCCCCAGCAGGCAGAAG
TATGCAAAGCATGCATCTCAATTAGTCAGCAACCAGGTGTGGAAAGTCCCCAGGCTCCCCAGCAGGCAGA
AGTATGCAAAGCATGCATCTCAATTAGTCAGCAACCATAGTCCCGCCCCTAACTCCGCCCATCCCGCCCC
TAACTCCGCCCAGTTCCGCCCATTCTCCGCCCCATGGCTGACTAATTTTTTTTATTTATGCAGAGGCCGA
GGCCGCCTCGGCCTCTGAGCTATTCCAGAAGTAGTGAGGAGGCTTTTTTGGAGGCCTAGGCTTTTGCAAA
GATCGATCAAGAGACAGGATGAGGATCGTTTCGCATGATTGAACAAGATGGATTGCACGCAGGTTCTCCG
GCCGCTTGGGTGGAGAGGCTATTCGGCTATGACTGGGCACAACAGACAATCGGCTGCTCTGATGCCGCCG
TGTTCCGGCTGTCAGCGCAGGGGCGCCCGGTTCTTTTTGTCAAGACCGACCTGTCCGGTGCCCTGAATGA
ACTGCAAGACGAGGCAGCGCGGCTATCGTGGCTGGCCACGACGGGCGTTCCTTGCGCAGCTGTGCTCGAC
GTTGTCACTGAAGCGGGAAGGGACTGGCTGCTATTGGGCGAAGTGCCGGGGCAGGATCTCCTGTCATCTC
ACCTTGCTCCTGCCGAGAAAGTATCCATCATGGCTGATGCAATGCGGCGGCTGCATACGCTTGATCCGGC
TACCTGCCCATTCGACCACCAAGCGAAACATCGCATCGAGCGAGCACGTACTCGGATGGAAGCCGGTCTT
GTCGATCAGGATGATCTGGACGAAGAGCATCAGGGGCTCGCGCCAGCCGAACTGTTCGCCAGGCTCAAGG
CGAGCATGCCCGACGGCGAGGATCTCGTCGTGACCCATGGCGATGCCTGCTTGCCGAATATCATGGTGGA
AAATGGCCGCTTTTCTGGATTCATCGACTGTGGCCGGCTGGGTGTGGCGGACCGCTATCAGGACATAGCG
TTGGCTACCCGTGATATTGCTGAAGAGCTTGGCGGCGAATGGGCTGACCGCTTCCTCGTGCTTTACGGTA
TCGCCGCTCCCGATTCGCAGCGCATCGCCTTCTATCGCCTTCTTGACGAGTTCTTCTGAGCGGGACTCTG
GGGTTCGAAATGACCGACCAAGCGACGCCCAACCTGCCATCACGAGATTTCGATTCCACCGCCGCCTTCT
ATGAAAGGTTGGGCTTCGGAATCGTTTTCCGGGACGCCGGCTGGATGATCCTCCAGCGCGGGGATCTCAT
GCTGGAGTTCTTCGCCCACCCTAGGGGGAGGCTAACTGAAACACGGAAGGAGACAATACCGGAAGGAACC
CGCGCTATGACGGCAATAAAAAGACAGAATAAAACGCACGGTGTTGGGTCGTTTGTTCATAAACGCGGGG
TTCGGTCCCAGGGCTGGCACTCTGTCGATACCCCACCGAGACCCCATTGGGGCCAATACGCCCGCGTTTC
TTCCTTTTCCCCACCCCACCCCCCAAGTTCGGGTGAAGGCCCAGGGCTCGCAGCCAACGTCGGGGCGGCA
GGCCCTGCCATAGCCTCAGGTTACTCATATATACTTTAGATTGATTTAAAACTTCATTTTTAATTTAAAA
GGATCTAGGTGAAGATCCTTTTTGATAATCTCATGACCAAAATCCCTTAACGTGAGTTTTCGTTCCACTG
AGCGTCAGACCCCGTAGAAAAGATCAAAGGATCTTCTTGAGATCCTTTTTTTCTGCGCGTAATCTGCTGC
TTGCAAACAAAAAAACCACCGCTACCAGCGGTGGTTTGTTTGCCGGATCAAGAGCTACCAACTCTTTTTC
CGAAGGTAACTGGCTTCAGCAGAGCGCAGATACCAAATACTGTTCTTCTAGTGTAGCCGTAGTTAGGCCA
CCACTTCAAGAACTCTGTAGCACCGCCTACATACCTCGCTCTGCTAATCCTGTTACCAGTGGCTGCTGCC
AGTGGCGATAAGTCGTGTCTTACCGGGTTGGACTCAAGACGATAGTTACCGGATAAGGCGCAGCGGTCGG
GCTGAACGGGGGGTTCGTGCACACAGCCCAGCTTGGAGCGAACGACCTACACCGAACTGAGATACCTACA
GCGTGAGCTATGAGAAAGCGCCACGCTTCCCGAAGGGAGAAAGGCGGACAGGTATCCGGTAAGCGGCAGG
GTCGGAACAGGAGAGCGCACGAGGGAGCTTCCAGGGGGAAACGCCTGGTATCTTTATAGTCCTGTCGGGT
TTCGCCACCTCTGACTTGAGCGTCGATTTTTGTGATGCTCGTCAGGGGGGCGGAGCCTATGGAAAAACGC
CAGCAACGCGGCCTTTTTACGGTTCCTGGCCTTTTGCTGGCCTTTTGCTCACATGTTCTTTCCTGCGTTA
TCCCCTGATTCTGTGGATAACCGTATTACCGCCATGCATTAGTTATTAATAGTAATCAATTACGGGGTCA
TTAGTTCATAGCCCATATATGGAGTTCCG
Features (pLannotate 1.2.2; 15 found; start..end, strand, type, name):
      1..304     +  enhancer       CMV enhancer: human cytomegalovirus immediate early enhancer
    305..508     +  promoter       CMV promoter: human cytomegalovirus (CMV) immediate early promoter
    531..574     +  misc_feature   MCS (fragment): multiple cloning site
    805..1524    +  CDS            mEGFP: enhanced GFP with monomerizing A206K mutation (Zacharias et al., 2002) mammalian codon-optimized
   1541..1624    +  CDS            large T antigen (fragment): large T antigen from SV40 (simian virus 40)
   1647..1768    +  polyA_signal   SV40 poly(A) signal: SV40 polyadenylation signal
   1802..2230    -  rep_origin     f1 ori (sequence partly withheld): f1 bacteriophage origin of replication; arrow indicates direction of (+) strand synthesis
   2257..2361    +  promoter       AmpR promoter: bla
   2363..2720    +  promoter       SV40 promoter: SV40 enhancer and early promoter
   2755..3549    +  CDS            NeoR/KanR: aminoglycoside phosphotransferase from Tn5; aph(3')-II (or nptII); confers resistance to neomycin, kanamycin, and G418 (Geneticin®)
   3570..3722    +  CDS            ble (fragment): BLE_KLEPN - Experimental evidence at protein level: Swiss-Prot protein existence level 1. Binding protein with a strong affinity to the bleomycin family of antibiotics. Binds to CL990; an antimitotic-antibiotic compound. From Klebsiella pneumoniae.
   3781..3828    +  polyA_signal   HSV TK poly(A) signal: herpes simplex virus thymidine kinase polyadenylation signal (Cole and Stacy, 1985)
   3919..3935    -  polyA_signal   bGH poly(A) signal (fragment): bovine growth hormone polyadenylation signal
   4157..4745    +  rep_origin     ori: high-copy-number ColE1/pMB1/pBR322/pUC origin of replication
   4860..4919    +  enhancer       CMV enhancer (fragment): human cytomegalovirus immediate early enhancer
