[The description below was written by a language model from this plasmid's Addgene catalogue record and pLannotate feature annotations shown in this document.]
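Description:
pEGFP-N1-4x is a mammalian expression plasmid built on the pEGFP-N1 backbone and designed to produce an EGFP mRNA that carries four tandem copies of a 50-base sequence. According to the associated work, such short repeat arrays serve as hybridization targets for molecular beacons, allowing individual transcripts to be imaged in living cells with only minimal engineering of the target RNA. Transcription is driven by the human cytomegalovirus immediate early enhancer and promoter and terminated by the SV40 polyadenylation signal.

The feature table for the 4,919 nt sequence does not annotate the repeat array itself. There is an unannotated stretch of roughly 230 nt between the remnant of the multiple cloning site and the start of the fluorescent protein coding sequence, which would be consistent with a 4 × 50-base insertion upstream of EGFP, but the record does not state the position and the cloning sites are listed as unknown. The annotation tool labels the reporter as the monomeric A206K variant (mEGFP), whereas the catalogue simply calls it EGFP. The short "large T antigen", "ble" and "bGH poly(A)" fragments are likely incidental matches within standard backbone sequence rather than functional parts.

Propagation in bacteria relies on a high-copy pUC-type origin, and an f1 origin is also present. A single NeoR/KanR gene, preceded by both a bacterial promoter and the SV40 early promoter and followed by the HSV TK polyadenylation signal, gives kanamycin resistance in E. coli and G418 selection in mammalian cells. The use of a recombination-deficient strain at reduced temperature is presumably a precaution to keep the tandem repeats stable.
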