Addgene plasmid #172283: pEGFP-N1-4x
Purpose: Expressing EGFP mRNA fused with 4 tandem repeats of a 50-base sequence
Depositing lab: Antony K Chen. Depositing organization: Peking University. Publication: A molecular beacon-based approach for live-cell imaging of RNA transcripts with minimal target engineering at the single-molecule level. Chen M, Ma Z, Wu X, Mao S, Yang Y, Tan J, Krueger CJ, Chen AK. Sci Rep. 2017 May 8;7(1):1550. doi: 10.1038/s41598-017-01740-1. PubMed 28484218.
Backbone
  Vector backbone: pEGFP-N1
  Vector type: Mammalian Expression
  Selectable markers: Neomycin (select with G418)
Growth in bacteria
  Bacterial resistance: Kanamycin, 50 μg/mL
  Growth temperature: 30°C
  Growth strain: NEB Stable
  Copy number: High Copy
Gene/Insert
  Gene/Insert name: EGFP-N1-4x
  Species: H. sapiens (human)
  Promoter: CMV
  Cloning method: Restriction Enzyme; 5′ cloning site unknown (unknown if destroyed); 3′ cloning site unknown (unknown if destroyed)
  Sequencing primers: 5′ CMV-F; 3′ SV40pA-R
Terms and licenses: Academic/Nonprofit Terms; Industry Terms: Not Available to Industry
How to cite: pEGFP-N1-4x was a gift from Antony K Chen (Addgene plasmid # 172283 ; http://n2t.net/addgene:172283 ; RRID:Addgene_172283)
