>Addgene plasmid #172283 | pEGFP-N1-4x | depositor partial sequence | sequence record 334113 | EGFP-N1-4x
CAGGAGTTGTGTTTGTGGACGAAGAGCACCAGCCAGCTGATCGACCTCGACAGGAGTTGTGTTTGTGGAC
GAAGAGCACCAGCCAGCTGATCGACCTCGACAGGAGTTGTGTTTGTGGACGAAGAGCACCAGCCAGCTGA
TCGACCTCGACAGGAGTTGTGTTTGTGGACGAAGAGCACCAGCCAGCTGATCGACCTCGAGCCGAGGGAT
CCACCGGTCGCCACCATGGTGAGCAAGGGCGAGGAGCTGTTCACCGGGGTGGTGCCCATCCTGGTCGAGC
TGGACGGCGACGTAAACGGCCACAAGTTCAGCGTGTCCGGCGAGGGCGAGGGCGATGCCACCTACGGCAA
GCTGACCCTGAAGTTCATCTGCACCACCGGCAAGCTGCCCGTGCCCTGGCCCACCCTCGTGACCACCCTG
ACCTACGGCGTGCAGTGCTTCAGCCGCTACCCCGACCACATGAAGCAGCACGACTTCTTCAAGTCCGCCA
TGCCCGAAGGCTACGTCCAGGAGCGCACCATCTTCTTCAAGGACGACGGCAACTACAAGACCCGCGCCGA
GGTGAAGTTCGAGGGCGACACCCTGGTGAACCGCATCGAGCTGAAGGGCATCGACTTCAAGGAGGACGGC
AACATCCTGGGGCACAAGCTGGAGTACAACTACAACAGCCACAACGTCTATATCATGGCCGACAAGCAGA
AGAACGGCATCAAGGTGAACTTCAAGATCCGCCACAACATCGAGGACGGCAGCGTGCAGCTCGCCGACCA
CTACCAGCAGAACACCCCCATCGGCGACGGCCCCGTGCTGCTGCCCGACAACCACTACCTGAGCACCCAG
TCCAAGCTGAGCAAAGACCCCAACGAGAAGCGCGATCACATGGTCCTGCTGGAGTTCGTGACCGCCGCCG
GGATCACTCTCGGCATGGACGAGCTGTACAAGTAA
